Addgene plasmid #58405: pCMV-HA-mIFITM3-K83,88,104A
Purpose: Expresses murine IFITM3-K83,88,104A with an N-terminal HA tag in mammalian cells
Depositing lab: Howard Hang & Jacob Yount. Publication: S-palmitoylation and ubiquitination differentially regulate interferon-induced transmembrane protein 3 (IFITM3)-mediated resistance to influenza virus. Yount JS, Karssemeijer RA, Hang HC. J Biol Chem. 2012 Jun 1;287(23):19631-41. doi: 10.1074/jbc.M112.362095. Epub 2012 Apr 17. PubMed 22511783.
Backbone
  Vector backbone: pCMV-HA
  Backbone manufacturer: clontech
  Backbone size w/o insert (bp): 3800
  Total vector size (bp): 4211
  Vector type: Mammalian Expression
Growth in bacteria
  Bacterial resistance: Ampicillin, 100 μg/mL
  Growth temperature: 37°C
  Growth strain: DH5alpha
  Copy number: High Copy
Gene/Insert
  Gene/Insert name: IFITM3
  Species: M. musculus (mouse)
  Mutation: Lysines 83, 88, and 104 to Alanine
  Entrez Gene: Ifitm3 (a.k.a. 1110004C05Rik, Cd225, Cdw217, DSPA2b, Fgls, IP15, mil-1)
  Promoter: CMV IE
  Tag / fusion protein: HA (N terminal on backbone)
  Cloning method: Restriction Enzyme; 5′ cloning site EcoRI (not destroyed); 3′ cloning site SalI (not destroyed)
  Sequencing primers: 5′ GATCCGGTACTAGAGGAACTGAAAAAC
Terms and licenses: Academic/Nonprofit Terms; Industry Terms: Not Available to Industry
How to cite: pCMV-HA-mIFITM3-K83,88,104A was a gift from Howard Hang & Jacob Yount (Addgene plasmid # 58405 ; http://n2t.net/addgene:58405 ; RRID:Addgene_58405)
