[The description below was written by a language model from this plasmid's Addgene catalogue record.]
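Description:
pCMV-HA-mIFITM3-K83,88,104A is a mammalian expression plasmid built on the commercial pCMV-HA backbone, about 4.2 kb in total with a 3.8 kb backbone. It is propagated in E. coli as a high-copy plasmid under ampicillin selection. The record does not list a mammalian selection marker or give a feature table, so the construct is best regarded as a transient transfection vector whose finer elements (origin, polyadenylation signal) are not documented here.

The insert is the coding sequence of mouse Ifitm3, the interferon-induced transmembrane protein 3, cloned between EcoRI and SalI sites that both remain intact. Transcription is driven by the cytomegalovirus immediate-early promoter, a strong constitutive promoter in most mammalian cell lines. The backbone supplies an N-terminal HA epitope tag fused in frame, which allows detection or immunoprecipitation of the protein with anti-HA antibodies. The insert carries three point mutations that change lysines 83, 88 and 104 to alanine. Lysines are the usual acceptor residues for ubiquitin, and the associated study examined how S-palmitoylation and ubiquitination differentially regulate IFITM3-mediated resistance to influenza virus. This mutant therefore most likely serves to remove a subset of candidate ubiquitination sites, although the record does not spell out that rationale. Typical use would be to express the tagged mutant in cultured mammalian cells and compare its modification, stability, localisation or antiviral activity with wild-type IFITM3 or other lysine mutants.
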