>Addgene plasmid #58405 | pCMV-HA-mIFITM3-K83,88,104A | addgene partial sequence | sequence record 95957 | pcDL-F 5'-GTTGCCTTTACTTCTAGGCCT-3'
TGCTCTAAAAGCTGCGGAATTGTACCCGCGGGCCCACCATGTACCCATACGATGTTCCAGATTACGCTCT
TATGGCCATGGAGGCCCGAATTCCCATGAACCACACTTCTCAAGCCTTCATCACCGCTGCCAGTGGAGGA
CAGCCCCCAAACTACGAAAGAATCAAGGAAGAATATGAGGTGGCTGAGATGGGGGCACCGCACGGATCGG
CTTCTGTCAGAACTACTGTGATCAACATGCCCAGAGAGGTGTCGGTGCCTGACCATGTGGTCTGGTCCCT
GTTCAATACACTCTTCATGAACTTCTGCTGCCTGGGCTTCATAGCCTATGCCTACTCCGTGGCGTCTAGG
GATCGGGCGATGGTGGGTGATGTGACTGGAGCCCAGGCCTACGCCTCCACTGCTGCGTGCCTGAACATCA
GCACCTTGGTCCTCAGCATCCTGATGGTTGTTATCACCATTGTTAGTGTCATCATCATTGTTCTTAACGC
TCAAAACCTTCACACTTAAGTCGACCGAGATCTCTCGAGGTACCGCGGCCGCGGGGATCCAGACATGATA
AGATACATTGATGAGTTTGGACAAACCACAACTAGAATGCAGTGAAAAAAATGCTTTATTTGTGAAATTT
GTGATGCTATTGCTTTATTTGTAACCATTATAAGCTGCAATAAACAAGTTAACAACAACAATTGCATTCA
TTTTATGTTTCAGGTTCAGGGGGAGGTGTGGGAGGTTTTTTCGGATCCTCTAGAGTCGATCTGCAGGCAT
GCTAGCTTGGCGTAATCATGGTCATAGCTGTTTCCTGTGTGAAATTGTTATCCGCTCACAATTCCACACA
ACATACGAGCCGGAAGCATAAAGTGTAAAGCCTGGGGTGCCTAATGAGTGAGCTAACTCAC
