>Addgene plasmid #58405 | pCMV-HA-mIFITM3-K83,88,104A | addgene partial sequence | sequence record 95960 | EBV-rev 5'-GTGGTTTGTCCAAACTCATC-3'
TGTCTGGATCCCCGCGGCCGCGGTACCTCGAGAGATCTCGGTCGACTTAAGTGTGAAGGTTTTGAGCGTT
AAGAACAATGATGATGACACTAACAATGGTGATAACAACCATCAGGATGCTGAGGACCAAGGTGCTGATG
TTCAGGCACGCAGCAGTGGAGGCGTAGGCCTGGGCTCCAGTCACATCACCCACCATCGCCCGATCCCTAG
ACGCCACGGAGTAGGCATAGGCTATGAAGCCCAGGCAGCAGAAGTTCATGAAGAGTGTATTGAACAGGGA
CCAGACCACATGGTCAGGCACCGACACCTCTCTGGGCATGTTGATCACAGTAGTTCTGACAGAAGCCGAT
CCGTGCGGTGCCCCCATCTCAGCCACCTCATATTCTTCCTTGATTCTTTCGTAGTTTGGGGGCTGTCCTC
CACTGGCAGCGGTGATGAAGGCTTGAGAAGTGTGGTTCATGGGAATTCGGGCCTCCATGGCCATAAGAGC
GTAATCTGGAACATCGTATGGGTACATGGTGGGCCCGCGGGTACAATTCCGCAGCTTTTAGAGCAGAAGT
AACACTTCCGTACAGGCCTAGAAGTAAAGGCAACATCCACTGAGGAGCAGTTCTTTGATTTGCACCACCA
CCGGATCCGGGACCTGAAATAAAAGACAAAAAGACTAAACTTACCAGTTAACTTTCTGGTTTTTCAGTTC
CTCTAGTACCGGATCCTCTAGAGTCCGGAGGCTGGATCGGTCCCGGTGTCTTCTATGGAGGTCAAAACAG
CGTGGATGGCGTCTCCAGGCGATCTGACGGTTCACTAAACGAGCTCTGCTTATATAGACCTCCCACCGTA
CACGCCTACCGCCCATTTGCGTCAATGGGGCGGAGTTGTTACGACATTTTGGAAAGTCCCGTTGATTTTG
GTGCCAAAACAAACTCCCATTGACGTCAATGGGGTGGAGACTTGGAAATCCCCGTGAGTCAAACCGCTAT
CCACGCCCATTGATGTACTGCCAAAACCGC
